>Addgene plasmid #35239 | zgc:65890_L (OZ599) | depositor partial sequence | sequence record 42895 | zgc:65890_L (OZ599) sequence 270 bps
TCTAGACCCGGGGAGCGCCCCTTCCAGTGTCGCATTTGCATGCGGAACTTTTCGACGAGGCAGCGGCTTC
AGGTCCATACCCGTACTCATACCGGTGAAAAACCGTTTCAGTGTCGGATCTGTATGCGAAATTTCTCCCA
GCAGGCCAACTTGAGCCGCCATCTACGTACGCACACCGGCGAGAAGCCATTCCAATGCCGAATATGCATG
CGCAACTTCAGTAGGCCCGACGCCCTGCCCCGCCACCTAAAAACCCACCTGAGGGGATCC
