>Addgene plasmid #35239 | zgc:65890_L (OZ599) | addgene partial sequence | sequence record 44245 | OK-61
TCCAAGCTTTGGCGGCCGCTGACTACAAAGACGATGATGACAAATCTAGACCCGGGGAGCGCCCCTTCCA
GTGTCGCATTTGCATGCGGAACTTTTCGACGAGGCAGCGGCTTCAGGTCCATACCCGTACTCATACCGGT
GAAAAACCGTTTCAGTGTCGGATCTGTATGCGAAATTTCTCCCAGCAGGCCAACTTGAGCCGCCATCTAC
GTACGCACACCGGCGAGAAGCCATTCCAATGCCGAATATGCATGCGCAACTTCAGTAGGCCCGACGCCCT
GCCCCGCCACCTAAAAACCCACCTGAGGGGATCCTCTGCACAGTAGTAACTAGAGACTAGAAAAAGGCCG
ACAAGTCCCGCTCCGCTGAAGATCCTGGCGTAATAGCGAAGAGGCCCGCACCGATCGCCCTTCCCAACAG
TTGCGCAGCCTGAATGGCGAATGGG
[124 nt withheld, positions 446-569]
C
[91 nt withheld, positions 571-661]
A
[49 nt withheld, positions 663-711]
CCTTTGACGTTGGAGTCCACGTTCTTT
