[The description below was written by a language model from this plasmid's Addgene catalogue record.]
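Description:
zgc:65890_L (OZ599) is a low-copy, kanamycin-selected bacterial plasmid built on the MG414 backbone (about 5.5 kb without insert). It carries an engineered zinc finger array of roughly 270 bp directed against the zebrafish gene zgc:65890 (also known as qkib). The array sits between XbaI and BamHI sites, both of which remain intact, so it can be excised as a cassette. The plasmid needs a host carrying the lacIq allele of the lac repressor, which suggests lac-regulated expression in bacteria. However, the record does not state the promoter, the origin of replication or other backbone features, and no feature table is provided. The plasmid does not contain any of the zgc:65890 gene sequence itself. It encodes only the DNA-binding protein module designed to recognise it.

The array is the "left" half of an intended zinc finger nuclease (ZFN) pair and binds one nine-base-pair half-site of the full target. The complementary "right" array is supplied on a partner plasmid, zgc:65890_R (OZ600). To make a functional nuclease, each array must be subcloned into a separate ZFN expression vector that fuses it to the FokI cleavage domain. The choice of vector depends on the spacer length between the two half-sites (5–6 bp versus 7 bp), and some of the suggested vectors carry FokI mutations that enforce heterodimerisation. The array comes from the OPEN (oligomerized pool engineering) selection platform and gave 13.5-fold activation on its half-site in a bacterial two-hybrid assay. It has not been tested as a nuclease, so its ability to induce mutations at the zebrafish locus is unconfirmed.
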