Addgene plasmid #35239: zgc:65890_L (OZ599)
Depositing lab: Keith Joung. Depositing organization: Massachusetts General Hospital. Publication: Rapid "open-source" engineering of customized zinc-finger nucleases for highly efficient gene modification. Maeder ML, Thibodeau-Beganny S, Osiak A, Wright DA, Anthony RM, Eichtinger M, Jiang T, Foley JE, Winfrey RJ, Townsend JA, Unger-Wallace E, Sander JD, Muller-Lerch F, Fu F, Pearlberg J, Goebel C, Dassie JP, Pruett-Miller SM, Porteus MH, Sgroi DC, Iafrate AJ, Dobbs D, McCray PB, Cathomen T, Voytas DF, Joung JK. Mol Cell. 2008 Jul 25. 31(2):294-301. 10.1016/j.molcel.2008.06.016 PubMed 18657511.
Backbone
  Vector backbone: MG414
  Backbone size w/o insert (bp): 5493
  Vector type: Zebrafish Targeting
Growth in bacteria
  Bacterial resistance: Kanamycin, 50 μg/mL
  Growth temperature: 37°C
  Growth strain: XL1 Blue
  Growth instructions: Requires a bacterial strain such as XL1 Blue, that expresses the lacIq allele of lac repressor
  Copy number: Low Copy
Gene/Insert
  Gene/Insert name: Zinc finger array targeting zgc:65890 (alt name: zgc:65890)
  Species: D. rerio (zebrafish)
  Insert size (bp): 270
  Entrez Gene: zgc:65890 (a.k.a. qkib, qkr, zgc:77340)
  Cloning method: Restriction Enzyme; 5′ cloning site XbaI (not destroyed); 3′ cloning site BamHI (not destroyed)
  Sequencing primers: 5′ OK.61 GGGTAGTACGATGACGGAACCTGTC
Terms and licenses: Academic/Nonprofit Terms; Industry Terms: Not Available to Industry
Depositor comments: This plasmid encodes a zinc finger array targeting half of a target sequence in the zebrafish gene zgc:65890. Please note that this plasmid does NOT contain the zgc:65890 sequence. Users must order the complementary plasmid zgc:65890_R (OZ600) [Addgene plasmid 35240] in order to create a zinc finger nuclease (ZFN) pair to introduce targeted mutations into this specific zebrafish gene. Users will also need to clone the zinc finger (ZF) insert of this plasmid into a zinc finger nuclease (ZFN) vector to express a FOKI fusion product. Examples of possible ZFN expression vectors that can be used are: pST1374 (Addgene plasmid 13426), pMLM290/292 (Addgene plasmids 21872 & 21873), pMLM800/802 (Addgene plasmids 27202 & 27203). The difference between pMLM800/802 and pMLM290/292 is the length of the “spacer” sequence in the full ZFN target site. If the spacer is 7 bp, scientists should use pMLM800/802. If the spacer is 5 or 6 bps, scientists should use pMLM290/292. pMLM290/292 is identical to pST1374 except that it harbors two mutations in the FokI nuclease domain (Q486E, I499L; aka the “-“ mutation see Miller et al., Nat. Biotech 2007, PMID 17603475) which confers heterodimeric behavior on these domains This zinc finger array was tested for binding activity to the sequence 5'-GTGGAAGAT-3' in a bacterial two hybrid assay, and resulted in 13.5 fold activation. However, this array has not yet been tested for activity as a zinc finger nuclease (i.e. for its ability to induce mutations at the intended locus). Scientists using this zinc finger array in a publication should notify and acknowledge NIH grant number R01 GM088040 in the publication. Other Articles: "Oligomerized pool engineering (OPEN): an 'open-source' protocol for making customized zinc-finger arrays." Maeder ML et al. (Nat Protoc. 2009 Sept 17. 4(10):1471-1501. Pubmed ID: 19798082) "Targeted mutagenesis in zebrafish using customized zinc-finger nucleases." Foley JE et al. (Nat Protoc. 2009 Dec 3. 4(12):1855-1867. Pubmed ID: 20010934)
How to cite: zgc:65890_L (OZ599) was a gift from Keith Joung (Addgene plasmid # 35239 ; http://n2t.net/addgene:35239 ; RRID:Addgene_35239)
